Addgene plasmid #20043: pSB819-PKR-gib-FFA
Depositing lab: Harmit Malik. Depositing organization: Fred Hutchinson Cancer Center. Publication: Protein kinase R reveals an evolutionary model for defeating viral mimicry. Elde NC, Child SJ, Geballe AP, Malik HS. Nature. 2009 Jan 22;457(7228):485-9. doi: 10.1038/nature07529. Epub 2008 Nov 30. PubMed 19043403.
Backbone
  Vector backbone: PSB819
  Backbone size w/o insert (bp): 6400
  Vector type: Yeast Expression
  Selectable markers: URA3
Growth in bacteria
  Bacterial resistance: Ampicillin, 100 μg/mL
  Growth temperature: 37°C
  Growth strain: DH5alpha
  Copy number: High Copy
Gene/Insert
  Gene/Insert name: Protein kinase R (alt name: EIF2AK2)
  Species: N. leucogenys (white-cheeked gibbon)
  Insert size (bp): 1656
  Mutation: Y489F
  GenBank ID: EU733257
  Cloning method: Restriction Enzyme; 5′ cloning site XhoI (not destroyed); 3′ cloning site NotI (not destroyed)
  Sequencing primers: 5′ n/a; 3′ M13R
Terms and licenses: Academic/Nonprofit Terms; Industry Terms: Not Available to Industry
How to cite: pSB819-PKR-gib-FFA was a gift from Harmit Malik (Addgene plasmid # 20043 ; http://n2t.net/addgene:20043 ; RRID:Addgene_20043)
