[The description below was written by a language model from this plasmid's Addgene catalogue record.]
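Description:
pSB819-PKR-gib-FFA is a yeast expression plasmid built on the pSB819 backbone (about 6.4 kb without insert) that carries the protein kinase R gene (PKR, also known as EIF2AK2) from the white-cheeked gibbon, Nomascus leucogenys. It is a shuttle vector. In E. coli it is maintained at high copy under ampicillin selection. In yeast it is selected through the URA3 auxotrophic marker, which restores uracil prototrophy in ura3 host strains. The record does not state the promoter driving PKR expression, the type of yeast replication origin or whether the vector integrates, and no feature table is available to fill in these details.

The insert is roughly 1.66 kb, consistent with a full-length PKR coding sequence, and was cloned between XhoI and NotI sites, both of which remain intact so the insert can be excised or swapped. It carries a single amino acid substitution, Y489F. The "FFA" suffix in the name presumably refers to the resulting residue combination at a set of variable positions, although the record does not define it. No epitope tags or reporter fusions are listed.

PKR is an interferon-induced kinase that phosphorylates the translation initiation factor eIF2α on sensing double-stranded RNA, shutting down protein synthesis during viral infection. The associated publication concerns how PKR has evolved to evade viral proteins that mimic its substrate. This construct therefore fits a panel of primate PKR orthologues and point mutants expressed in yeast to test how individual residue changes affect kinase function and sensitivity to viral antagonists. The specific assay design is not described in the record.
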