>Addgene plasmid #20043 | pSB819-PKR-gib-FFA | addgene partial sequence | sequence record 25770 | 20043 with M13R
GGAACAAAAGCTGGAGCTCCACCGCGGTGGCGGCCGCCTAACGTGTNNNNGTCGTTCATTTTTCTCTGGG
CTTTTCTTCCACACAGTCAAGGTGCTTAGTATTTCAGATGTGTTAGGTCGGTCCTCAGGTTTCTTTGAGA
GTAATTTCTGTAGAAGAGTTTTTTCTTTTTTATCAAATACATCTGAGATGATGCCATCCCGTAGGTCTGT
GAAAAACTTTGCTGTTTCAAAAGCAGTGTCACATACATGAAGAAGTTCAGCAAGAATTAGCCCCAAAGCG
TAGAGGTCCACTTCCTTTCCATAGTCTTGCAAAGAAATCTGTTCTGGGCTCATGTATCGCAAAGTTCCTG
TACTCCTTGATCGCTTTCCATCATTTTTCAGAGATGTTACAAGTCCAAAGTCTCCAATCTTTATTTGTTT
TGTATCTACTAAGAATATATTACTTGGCTTAAGATCTCTATGAATTAATTTTTTTGAATGTATATAATCC
ACCCCTTTTGTTATTTGTTCAAAGAATTCCAAAGCCAAAACTTTGTCTAGTTTCTTGCCTCTTCTATTGT
CAATCCATTGCTCCAATGTCCCTTTATCACAGAATTCCATTTGGATGAAAAGGCACTTAGTCTTTGACCT
TGAACTATTTTTGCTGTTCTCAGGATCATAATCATCACTCTCAGGATCATAAGAACTGGTCTCAGGATCA
TAATCAAATCCATCCCAACAGCCATTGTACTTAACAATATNACATGATCANTTTTGCCNATGCTTTTACT
TCNCGCTCCACCTTC
